Addgene plasmid #191153: EK0362 SFFV-mCherry-SG(Bdnf.s1L36+54@202)SG-EGFP (FLP-IN)
Purpose: Mammalian expression of a 90 bp (36+54) long sensor for murine Bdnf 3' UTR where the trigger sequence is split
Depositing lab: Xiaojing Gao. Depositing organization: Stanford University. Publication: Modular, programmable RNA sensing using ADAR editing in living cells. Kaseniit KE, Katz N, Kolber NS, Call CC, Wengier DL, Cody WB, Sattely ES, Gao XJ. Nat Biotechnol. 2022 Oct 5. pii: 10.1038/s41587-022-01493-x. doi: 10.1038/s41587-022-01493-x. PubMed 36198772.
Backbone
  Vector backbone: FLP-IN
  Vector type: Mammalian Expression
Growth in bacteria
  Bacterial resistance: Ampicillin, 100 μg/mL
  Growth temperature: 37°C
  Growth strain: DH5alpha
  Copy number: High Copy
Gene/Insert
  Gene/Insert name: mCherry:Bdnf.s1L36+54:EGFP
  Species: Synthetic
  Mutation: WT
  Promoter: SFFV
  Cloning method: Unknown
Terms and licenses: Academic/Nonprofit Terms; Industry Terms: Not Available to Industry
Depositor comments: Please see https://rnasensing.bio/ for more details. Please visit https://www.biorxiv.org/content/10.1101/2022.01.28.478207v1 for bioRxiv preprint.
How to cite: EK0362 SFFV-mCherry-SG(Bdnf.s1L36+54@202)SG-EGFP (FLP-IN) was a gift from Xiaojing Gao (Addgene plasmid # 191153 ; http://n2t.net/addgene:191153 ; RRID:Addgene_191153)
