[The description below was written by a language model from this plasmid's Addgene catalogue record and pLannotate feature annotations shown in this document.]
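Description:
EK0362 SFFV-mCherry-SG(Bdnf.s1L36+54@202)SG-EGFP (FLP-IN) is a 6,590 nt mammalian expression plasmid built on a FLP-IN backbone. It carries a synthetic ADAR-editing-based RNA sensor directed against the 3' UTR of murine Bdnf. In E. coli it is maintained at high copy through a ColE1/pUC-type origin and selected with ampicillin via the bla gene and its promoter. Remnants of an f1 origin, lac regulatory elements and a pBR322 bom region are also annotated.

The payload is a single transcription unit driven by the spleen focus-forming virus LTR promoter and terminated by a bGH polyadenylation signal. It encodes mCherry, followed by an F2A peptide fragment, then an unannotated interval of roughly 200 nt that presumably holds the sensor, and finally EGFP. According to the record, the sensor is 90 bp long, split into 36 and 54 bp portions because the trigger sequence it recognises is itself split. The "SG" labels in the name appear to denote flanking linkers, but the record does not define them. In sensors of this type, mCherry reports constitutive expression of the transcript. EGFP output depends on the sensor pairing with its target RNA and being edited by ADAR, so the green-to-red ratio reads out the presence of the trigger. The record does not spell out the exact gating mechanism.

Downstream, an FRT site immediately precedes a hygromycin resistance coding sequence with an SV40 polyadenylation signal, and no complete promoter is annotated upstream of it. This is the standard Flp-In arrangement, in which FLP-mediated recombination into a genomic FRT landing pad activates the marker, allowing selection of single-copy stable integrants in compatible host cell lines.
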