Features (pLannotate 1.2.2; 20 found; start..end, strand, type, name):
    176..583     +  promoter       SFFV promoter: spleen focus-forming virus long terminal repeat (LTR) promoter
    597..1304    +  CDS            mCherry: mCherry is a basic (constitutively fluorescent) red fluorescent protein published in 2004, derived from Discosoma sp.. It is reported to be a very rapidly-maturing monomer with low acid sensitivity.
   1341..1399    +  CDS            F2A (fragment): 2A peptide from foot-and-mouth disease virus polyprotein Eukaryotic ribosomes fail to insert a peptide bond between the Gly and Pro residues, yielding separate polypeptides.
   1608..2321    +  CDS            EGFP: EGFP is a basic (constitutively fluorescent) green fluorescent protein published in 1996, derived from Aequorea victoria. It is reported to be a rapidly-maturing weak dimer with moderate acid sensitivity.
   2434..2658    +  polyA_signal   bGH poly(A) signal: bovine growth hormone polyadenylation signal
   2674..2697    +  polyA_signal   bGH poly(A) signal (fragment): bovine growth hormone polyadenylation signal
   2701..2722    +  promoter       SV40 promoter (fragment): SV40 enhancer and early promoter
   2743..2976    +  rep_origin     f1 ori (fragment) (sequence partly withheld): f1 bacteriophage origin of replication; arrow indicates direction of (+) strand synthesis
   2981..3028    +  protein_bind   FRT: FLP-mediated recombination occurs in the 8-bp core sequence TCTAGAAA (Turan and Bode, 2011). FLP recombinase from the Saccharomyces cerevisiae 2μ plasmid
   3036..4058    +  CDS            HygR: aminoglycoside phosphotransferase from E. coli; aph(4)-Ia; confers resistance to hygromycin
   4068..4193    +  CDS            ble (fragment): BLE_KLEPN - Experimental evidence at protein level: Swiss-Prot protein existence level 1. Binding protein with a strong affinity to the bleomycin family of antibiotics. Binds to CL990; an antimitotic-antibiotic compound. From Klebsiella pneumoniae.
   4188..4309    +  polyA_signal   SV40 poly(A) signal: SV40 polyadenylation signal
   4382..4398    -  protein_bind   lac operator: The lac repressor binds to the lac operator to inhibit transcription in E. coli. This inhibition can be relieved by adding lactose or isopropyl-β-D-thiogalactopyranoside (IPTG). lac repressor encoded by lacI
   4406..4436    -  promoter       lac promoter: promoter for the E. coli lac operon
   4451..4472    -  protein_bind   CAP binding site: CAP binding activates transcription in the presence of cAMP. E. coli catabolite activator protein
   4485..4577    -  CDS            lacI (fragment): lac repressor; lacI; The lac repressor binds to the lac operator to inhibit transcription in E. coli. This inhibition can be relieved by adding lactose or isopropyl-β-D-thiogalactopyranoside (IPTG).
   4760..5348    -  rep_origin     ori: high-copy-number ColE1/pMB1/pBR322/pUC origin of replication
   5519..6379    -  CDS            AmpR: β-lactamase; bla; confers resistance to ampicillin, carbenicillin, and related antibiotics
   6380..6484    -  promoter       AmpR promoter: bla
   6543..5       -  misc_feature   bom (fragment) (across the origin): basis of mobility region from pBR322
>Addgene plasmid #191153 | EK0362 SFFV-mCherry-SG(Bdnf.s1L36+54@202)SG-EGFP (FLP-IN) | addgene full sequence | sequence record 375601 | Addgene NGS Result
AGTATCTGCTCCCTGCTTGTGTGTTGGAGGTCGCTGAGTAGTGCGCGAGCAAAATTTAAGCTACAACAAG
GCAAGGCTTGACCGACAATTGCCGATAAAATAAAAGATTTTATTTAGTCTCCAGAAAAAGGGGGGAATGA
AAGACCCCACCTGTAGGTTTGGCAAGCTAGCTGCAGTAACGCCATTTTGCAAGGCATGGAAAAATACCAA
ACCAAGAATAGAGAAGTTCAGATCAAGGGCGGGTACATGAAAATAGCTAACGTTGGGCCAAACAGGATAT
CTGCGGTGAGCAGTTTCGGCCCCGGCCCGGGGCCAAGAACAGATGGTCACCGCAGTTTCGGCCCCGGCCC
GAGGCCAAGAACAGATGGTCCCCAGATATGGCCCAACCCTCAGCAGTTTCTTAAGACCCATCAGATGTTT
CCAGGCTCCCCCAAGGACCTGAAATGACCCTGCGCCTTATTTGAATTAACCAATCAGCCTGCTTCTCGCT
TCTGTTCGCGCGCTTCTGCTTCCCGAGCTCTATAAAAGAGCTCACAACCCCTCACTCGGCGCGCCAGTCC
TCCGACAGACTGAGTCGCCCGGGAAGCTTCGCCACCATGGTGAGCAAGGGCGAGGAGGATAACATGGCCA
TCATCAAGGAGTTCATGCGCTTCAAGGTGCACATGGAGGGCTCCGTGAACGGCCACGAGTTCGAGATCGA
GGGCGAGGGCGAGGGCCGCCCCTACGAGGGCACCCAGACCGCCAAGCTGAAGGTGACCAAGGGTGGCCCC
CTGCCCTTCGCCTGGGACATCCTGTCCCCTCAGTTCATGTACGGCTCCAAGGCCTACGTGAAGCACCCCG
CCGACATTCCCGACTACTTGAAGCTGTCCTTCCCCGAGGGCTTCAAGTGGGAGCGCGTGATGAACTTCGA
GGACGGCGGCGTGGTGACCGTGACCCAGGACTCCTCCCTGCAGGACGGCGAGTTCATCTACAAGGTGAAG
CTGCGCGGCACCAACTTCCCCTCCGACGGCCCCGTAATGCAGAAGAAGACCATGGGCTGGGAGGCCTCCT
CCGAGCGGATGTACCCCGAGGACGGCGCCCTGAAGGGCGAGATCAAGCAGAGGCTGAAGCTGAAGGACGG
CGGCCACTACGACGCTGAGGTCAAGACCACCTACAAGGCCAAGAAGCCCGTGCAGCTGCCCGGCGCCTAC
AACGTCAACATCAAGTTGGACATCACCTCCCACAACGAGGACTACACCATCGTGGAACAGTACGAACGCG
CCGAGGGCCGCCACTCCACCGGCGGCATGGACGAGCTGTACAAGAGCGAAGCCAGACACAAACAGAAAAT
TGTGGCTCCGGTGAAACAGACTTTGAATTTTGACCTTCTGAAGCTGGCGGGAGACGTCGAGTCCAACCCC
GGTCCCGGATCCACGCTTTATCAACCAGAATAGATAGTGAAGAAATTTAATTCTTGGCAACGGCAACAAA
CCACAACATTATCGAGGAATGTAATGCAGACTACCGGTGAGGCACGGCATAAGCAAAAGATCGTAGCCCC
AGTAAAGCAAACACTCAACTTCGATCTACTCAAACTCGCAGGTGATGTGGAATCTAATCCAGGACCTGTC
TCAAAGGGCGAGGAACTTTTTACGGGCGTTGTTCCGATCCTCGTCGAATTGGACGGGGACGTTAATGGGC
ATAAATTCTCAGTTAGTGGTGAGGGTGAGGGGGACGCGACATATGGGAAACTTACGCTGAAGTTCATATG
TACCACCGGAAAATTGCCAGTGCCGTGGCCTACTCTCGTCACCACCCTGACATATGGTGTTCAGTGTTTT
AGCCGGTATCCAGACCATATGAAACAGCACGATTTTTTTAAATCCGCTATGCCTGAAGGTTACGTACAGG
AGCGAACGATATTTTTTAAAGACGACGGAAACTACAAAACTAGAGCCGAGGTAAAATTCGAGGGTGACAC
TCTCGTGAACCGGATCGAACTGAAGGGCATAGATTTTAAGGAGGATGGCAATATACTGGGCCACAAGCTC
GAATACAACTATAATTCTCATAATGTCTATATCATGGCGGACAAACAGAAAAACGGCATCAAGGTAAACT
TTAAAATCCGACACAATATTGAGGACGGCTCTGTCCAGCTTGCGGACCATTACCAACAGAACACGCCGAT
AGGGGATGGTCCAGTACTTCTCCCTGATAATCACTATTTGTCTACTCAGTCAGCTCTTAGCAAGGACCCA
AACGAAAAACGGGATCACATGGTCCTTCTTGAGTTCGTCACTGCGGCTGGGATAACACTCGGGATGGACG
AACTGTATAAGTAGGCCGCTCGAGGAGGGCCCGAACAAAAACTCATCTCAGAAGAGGATCTGAATAGCGC
CGTCGACCATCATCATAATCATCATTGAGTTTAAACCCGCTGATCAGCCTCGACTGTGCCTTCTAGTTGC
CAGCCATCTGTTGTTTGCCCCTCCCCCGTGCCTTCCTTGACCCTGGAAGGTGCCACTCCCACTGTCCTTT
CCTAATAAAATGAGGAAATTGCATCGCATTGTCTGAGTAGGTGTCATTCTATTCTGGGGGGTGGGGTGGG
GCAGGACAGCAAGGGGGAGGATTGGGAAGACAATAGCAGGCATGCTGGGGATGCGGTGGGCTCTATGGAG
ATCTATCGATGTTCTGGGGATGCGGTGGGCTCTATGGCTTCTGAGGCGGAAAGAACCAGCTGGGGCTCTA
GGGGGTATCCCC
[124 nt withheld, positions 2743-2866]
C
[91 nt withheld, positions 2868-2958]
AGGGTGATGGTTCACGTACCTAGAAGTTCCTATTCCGAAGTTCCTATTCTCTAGAAAGTATAGGAACTTC
CTTGGCCAAAAAGCCTGAACTCACCGCGACGTCTGTCGAGAAGTTTCTGATCGAAAAGTTCGACAGCGTC
TCCGACCTGATGCAGCTCTCGGAGGGCGAAGAATCTCGTGCTTTCAGCTTCGATGTAGGAGGGCGTGGAT
ATGTCCTGCGGGTAAATAGCTGCGCCGATGGTTTCTACAAAGATCGTTATGTTTATCGGCACTTTGCATC
GGCCGCGCTCCCGATTCCGGAAGTGCTTGACATTGGGGAATTCAGCGAGAGCCTGACCTATTGCATCTCC
CGCCGTGCACAGGGTGTCACGTTGCAAGACCTGCCTGAAACCGAACTGCCCGCTGTTCTGCAGCCGGTCG
CGGAGGCCATGGATGCGATCGCTGCGGCCGATCTTAGCCAGACGAGCGGGTTCGGCCCATTCGGACCGCA
AGGAATCGGTCAATACACTACATGGCGTGATTTCATATGCGCGATTGCTGATCCCCATGTGTATCACTGG
CAAACTGTGATGGACGACACCGTCAGTGCGTCCGTCGCGCAGGCTCTCGATGAGCTGATGCTTTGGGCCG
AGGACTGCCCCGAAGTCCGGCACCTCGTGCACGCGGATTTCGGCTCCAACAATGTCCTGACGGACAATGG
CCGCATAACAGCGGTCATTGACTGGAGCGAGGCGATGTTCGGGGATTCCCAATACGAGGTCGCCAACATC
TTCTTCTGGAGGCCGTGGTTGGCTTGTATGGAGCAGCAGACGCGCTACTTCGAGCGGAGGCATCCGGAGC
TTGCAGGATCGCCGCGGCTCCGGGCGTATATGCTCCGCATTGGTCTTGACCAACTCTATCAGAGCTTGGT
TGACGGCAATTTCGATGATGCAGCTTGGGCGCAGGGTCGATGCGACGCAATCGTCCGATCCGGAGCCGGG
ACTGTCGGGCGTACACAAATCGCCCGCAGAAGCGCGGCCGTCTGGACCGATGGCTGTGTAGAAGTACTCG
CCGATAGTGGAAACCGACGCCCCAGCACTCGTCCGAGGGCAAAGGAATAGCACGTACTACGAGATTTCGA
TTCCACCGCCGCCTTCTATGAAAGGTTGGGCTTCGGAATCGTTTTCCGGGACGCCGGCTGGATGATCCTC
CAGCGCGGGGATCTCATGCTGGAGTTCTTCGCCCACCCCAACTTGTTTATTGCAGCTTATAATGGTTACA
AATAAAGCAATAGCATCACAAATTTCACAAATAAAGCATTTTTTTCACTGCATTCTAGTTGTGGTTTGTC
CAAACTCATCAATGTATCTTATCATGTCTGTATACCGTCGACCTCTAGCTAGAGCTTGGCGTAATCATGG
TCATAGCTGTTTCCTGTGTGAAATTGTTATCCGCTCACAATTCCACACAACATACGAGCCGGAAGCATAA
AGTGTAAAGCCTGGGGTGCCTAATGAGTGAGCTAACTCACATTAATTGCGTTGCGCTCACTGCCCGCTTT
CCAGTCGGGAAACCTGTCGTGCCAGCTGCATTAATGAATCGGCCAACGCGCGGGGAGAGGCGGTTTGCGT
ATTGGGCGCTCTTCCGCTTCCTCGCTCACTGACTCGCTGCGCTCGGTCGTTCGGCTGCGGCGAGCGGTAT
CAGCTCACTCAAAGGCGGTAATACGGTTATCCACAGAATCAGGGGATAACGCAGGAAAGAACATGTGAGC
AAAAGGCCAGCAAAAGGCCAGGAACCGTAAAAAGGCCGCGTTGCTGGCGTTTTTCCATAGGCTCCGCCCC
CCTGACGAGCATCACAAAAATCGACGCTCAAGTCAGAGGTGGCGAAACCCGACAGGACTATAAAGATACC
AGGCGTTTCCCCCTGGAAGCTCCCTCGTGCGCTCTCCTGTTCCGACCCTGCCGCTTACCGGATACCTGTC
CGCCTTTCTCCCTTCGGGAAGCGTGGCGCTTTCTCATAGCTCACGCTGTAGGTATCTCAGTTCGGTGTAG
GTCGTTCGCTCCAAGCTGGGCTGTGTGCACGAACCCCCCGTTCAGCCCGACCGCTGCGCCTTATCCGGTA
ACTATCGTCTTGAGTCCAACCCGGTAAGACACGACTTATCGCCACTGGCAGCAGCCACTGGTAACAGGAT
TAGCAGAGCGAGGTATGTAGGCGGTGCTACAGAGTTCTTGAAGTGGTGGCCTAACTACGGCTACACTAGA
AGAACAGTATTTGGTATCTGCGCTCTGCTGAAGCCAGTTACCTTCGGAAAAAGAGTTGGTAGCTCTTGAT
CCGGCAAACAAACCACCGCTGGTAGCGGTGGTTTTTTTGTTTGCAAGCAGCAGATTACGCGCAGAAAAAA
AGGATCTCAAGAAGATCCTTTGATCTTTTCTACGGGGTCTGACGCTCAGTGGAACGAAAACTCACGTTAA
GGGATTTTGGTCATGAGATTATCAAAAAGGATCTTCACCTAGATCCTTTTAAATTAAAAATGAAGTTTTA
AATCAATCTAAAGTATATATGAGTAAACTTGGTCTGACAGTTACCAATGCTTAATCAGTGAGGCACCTAT
CTCAGCGATCTGTCTATTTCGTTCATCCATAGTTGCCTGACTCCCCGTCGTGTAGATAACTACGATACGG
GAGGGCTTACCATCTGGCCCCAGTGCTGCAATGATACCGCGAGACCCACGCTCACCGGCTCCAGATTTAT
CAGCAATAAACCAGCCAGCCGGAAGGGCCGAGCGCAGAAGTGGTCCTGCAACTTTATCCGCCTCCATCCA
GTCTATTAATTGTTGCCGGGAAGCTAGAGTAAGTAGTTCGCCAGTTAATAGTTTGCGCAACGTTGTTGCC
ATTGCTACAGGCATCGTGGTGTCACGCTCGTCGTTTGGTATGGCTTCATTCAGCTCCGGTTCCCAACGAT
CAAGGCGAGTTACATGATCCCCCATGTTGTGCAAAAAAGCGGTTAGCTCCTTCGGTCCTCCGATCGTTGT
CAGAAGTAAGTTGGCCGCAGTGTTATCACTCATGGTTATGGCAGCACTGCATAATTCTCTTACTGTCATG
CCATCCGTAAGATGCTTTTCTGTGACTGGTGAGTACTCAACCAAGTCATTCTGAGAATAGTGTATGCGGC
GACCGAGTTGCTCTTGCCCGGCGTCAATACGGGATAATACCGCGCCACATAGCAGAACTTTAAAAGTGCT
CATCATTGGAAAACGTTCTTCGGGGCGAAAACTCTCAAGGATCTTACCGCTGTTGAGATCCAGTTCGATG
TAACCCACTCGTGCACCCAACTGATCTTCAGCATCTTTTACTTTCACCAGCGTTTCTGGGTGAGCAAAAA
CAGGAAGGCAAAATGCCGCAAAAAAGGGAATAAGGGCGACACGGAAATGTTGAATACTCATACTCTTCCT
TTTTCAATATTATTGAAGCATTTATCAGGGTTATTGTCTCATGAGCGGATACATATTTGAATGTATTTAG
AAAAATAAACAAATAGGGGTTCCGCGCACATTTCCCCGAAAAGTGCCACCTGACGTCGACGGATCGGGAG
ATCTCCCGATCCCCTATGGTGCACTCTCAGTACAATCTGCTCTGATGCCGCATAGTTAAGCC
